>Addgene plasmid #144662 | TFORF3186 | addgene full sequence | sequence record 350017 | Addgene NGS Result
GGCTCCGGTGCCCGTCAGTGGGCAGAGCGCACATCGCCCACAGTCCCCGAGAAGTTGGGGGGAGGGGTCG
GCAATTGAACCGGTGCCTAGAGAAGGTGGCGCGGGGTAAACTGGGAAAGTGATGTCGTGTACTGGCTCCG
CCTTTTTCCCGAGGGTGGGGGAGAACCGTATATAAGTGCAGTAGTCGCCGTGAACGTTCTTTTTCGCAAC
GGGTTTGCCGCCAGAACACAGGTAAGTGCCGTGTGTGGTTCCCGCGGGCCTGGCCTCTTTACGGGTTATG
GCCCTTGCGTGCCTTGAATTACTTCCACCTGGCTGCAGTACGTGATTCTTGATCCCGAGCTTCGGGTTGG
AAGTGGGTGGGAGAGTTCGAGGCCTTGCGCTTAAGGAGCCCCTTCGCCTCGTGCTTGAGTTGAGGCCTGG
CCTGGGCGCTGGGGCCGCCGCGTGCGAATCTGGTGGCACCTTCGCGCCTGTCTCGCTGCTTTCGATAAGT
CTCTAGCCATTTAAAATTTTTGATGACCTGCTGCGACGCTTTTTTTCTGGCAAGATAGTCTTGTAAATGC
GGGCCAAGATCTGCACACTGGTATTTCGGTTTTTGGGGCCGCGGGCGGCGACGGGGCCCGTGCGTCCCAG
CGCACATGTTCGGCGAGGCGGGGCCTGCGAGCGCGGCCACCGAGAATCGGACGGGGGTAGTCTCAAGCTG
GCCGGCCTGCTCTGGTGCCTGGCCTCGCGCCGCCGTGTATCGCCCCGCCCTGGGCGGCAAGGCTGGCCCG
GTCGGCACCAGTTGCGTGAGCGGAAAGATGGCCGCTTCCCGGCCCTGCTGCAGGGAGCTCAAAATGGAGG
ACGCGGCGCTCGGGAGAGCGGGCGGGTGAGTCACCCACACAAAGGAAAAGGGCCTTTCCGTCCTCAGCCG
TCGCTTCATGTGACTCCACGGAGTACCGGGCGCCGTCCAGGCACCTCGATTAGTTCTCGAGCTTTTGGAG
TACGTCGTCTTTAGGTTGGGGGGAGGGGTTTTATGCGATGGAGTTTCCCCACACTGAGTGGGTGGAGACT
GAAGTTAGGCCAGCTTGGCACTTGATGTAATTCTCCTTGGAATTTGCCCTTTTTGAGTTTGGATCTTGGT
TCATTCTCAAGCCTCAGACAGTGGTTCAAAGTTTTTTTCTTCCATTTCAGGTGTCGTGAGGCTAGCATCG
ATTGATCAACAAGTTTGTACAAAAAAGTTGGC
[924 nt withheld, positions 1223-2146]
TGCCCAACTTTCTTGTACAAAGTGGTTGATATCGGTAAGCCTATCCCTAACCCTCTCCTCGGTCTCGATT
CTACGTAGTAATGAACTAGTCCGTAACTTGAAAGTATTTCGATTTCTTGGCTTTATATATCTTGTGGAAA
GGACGATAGCCACTGAGATGGGGTCGACACACGCGTTAAGTCGACAATCAACCTCTGGATTACAAAATTT
GTGAAAGATTGACTGGTATTCTTAACTATGTTGCTCCTTTTACGCTATGTGGATACGCTGCTTTAATGCC
TTTGTATCATGCTATTGCTTCCCGTATGGCTTTCATTTTCTCCTCCTTGTATAAATCCTGGTTGCTGTCT
CTTTATGAGGAGTTGTGGCCCGTTGTCAGGCAACGTGGCGTGGTGTGCACTGTGTTTGCTGACGCAACCC
CCACTGGTTGGGGCATTGCCACCACCTGTCAGCTCCTTTCCGGGACTTTCGCTTTCCCCCTCCCTATTGC
CACGGCGGAACTCATCGCCGCCTGCCTTGCCCGCTGCTGGACAGGGGCTCGGCTGTTGGGCACTGACAAT
TCCGTGGTGTTGTCGGGGAAATCATCGTCCTTTCCTTGGCTGCTCGCCTGTGTTGCCACCTGGATTCTGC
GCGGGACGTCCTTCTGCTACGTCCCTTCGGCCCTCAATCCAGCGGACCTTCCTTCCCGCGGCCTGCTGCC
GGCTCTGCGGCCTCTTCCGCGTCTTCGCCTTCGCCCTCAGACGAGTCGGATCTCCCTTTGGGCCGCCTCC
CCGCGTCGACTTTAAGACCAATGACTTACAAGGCAGCTGTAGATCTTAGCCACTTTTTAAAAGAAAAGGG
GGGACTGGAAGGGCTAATTCACTCCCAACGAAGACAAGATCTGCTTTTTGCTTGTACTGGGTCTCTCTGG
TTAGACCAGATCTGAGCCTGGGAGCTCTCTGGCTAACTAGGGAACCCACTGCTTAAGCCTCAATAAAGCT
TGCCTTGAGTGCTTCAAGTAGTGTGTGCCCGTCTGTTGTGTGACTCTGGTAACTAGAGATCCCTCAGACC
CTTTTAGTCAGTGTGGAAAATCTCTAGCAGTACGTATAGTAGTTCATGTCATCTTATTATTCAGTATTTA
TAACTTGCAAAGAAATGAATATCAGAGAGTGAGAGGAACTTGTTTATTGCAGCTTATAATGGTTACAAAT
AAAGCAATAGCATCACAAATTTCACAAATAAAGCATTTTTTTCACTGCATTCTAGTTGTGGTTTGTCCAA
ACTCATCAATGTATCTTATCATGTCTGGCTCTAGCTATCCCGCCCCTAACTCCGCCCATCCCGCCCCTAA
CTCCGCCCAGTTCCGCCCATTCTCCGCCCCATGGCTGACTAATTTTTTTTATTTATGCAGAGGCCGAGGC
CGCCTCGGCCTCTGAGCTATTCCAGAAGTAGTGAGGAGGCTTTTTTGGAGGCCTAGGGACGTACCCAATT
CGCCCTATAGTGAGTCGTATTACGCGCGCTCACTGGCCGTCGTTTTACAACGTCGTGACTGGGAAAACCC
TGGCGTTACCCAACTTAATCGCCTTGCAGCACATCCCCCTTTCGCCAGCTGGCGTAATAGCGAAGAGGCC
CGCACCGATCGCCCTTCCCAACAGTTGCGCAGCCTGAATGGCGAATGGG
[124 nt withheld, positions 3806-3929]
C
[91 nt withheld, positions 3931-4021]
A
[49 nt withheld, positions 4023-4071]
CCTTTGACGTTGGAGTCCACGTTCTTT
[37 nt withheld, positions 4099-4135]
ACCCTATCTCGGTCTATTCTTTTGATTTATAAGGGATTTTGCCGATTTCGGCCTATTGGTTAAAAAATGA
GCTGATTTAACAAAAATTTAACGCGAATTTTAACAAAATATTAACGCTTACAATTTAGGTGGCACTTTTC
GGGGAAATGTGCGCGGAACCCCTATTTGTTTATTTTTCTAAATACATTCAAATATGTATCCGCTCATGAG
ACAATAACCCTGATAAATGCTTCAATAATATTGAAAAAGGAAGAGTATGAGTATTCAACATTTCCGTGTC
GCCCTTATTCCCTTTTTTGCGGCATTTTGCCTTCCTGTTTTTGCTCACCCAGAAACGCTGGTGAAAGTAA
AAGATGCTGAAGATCAGTTGGGTGCACGAGTGGGTTACATCGAACTGGATCTCAACAGCGGTAAGATCCT
TGAGAGTTTTCGCCCCGAAGAACGTTTTCCAATGATGAGCACTTTTAAAGTTCTGCTATGTGGCGCGGTA
TTATCCCGTATTGACGCCGGGCAAGAGCAACTCGGTCGCCGCATACACTATTCTCAGAATGACTTGGTTG
AGTACTCACCAGTCACAGAAAAGCATCTTACGGATGGCATGACAGTAAGAGAATTATGCAGTGCTGCCAT
AACCATGAGTGATAACACTGCGGCCAACTTACTTCTGACAACGATCGGAGGACCGAAGGAGCTAACCGCT
TTTTTGCACAACATGGGGGATCATGTAACTCGCCTTGATCGTTGGGAACCGGAGCTGAATGAAGCCATAC
CAAACGACGAGCGTGACACCACGATGCCTGTAGCAATGGCAACAACGTTGCGCAAACTATTAACTGGCGA
ACTACTTACTCTAGCTTCCCGGCAACAATTAATAGACTGGATGGAGGCGGATAAAGTTGCAGGACCACTT
CTGCGCTCGGCCCTTCCGGCTGGCTGGTTTATTGCTGATAAATCTGGAGCCGGTGAGCGTGGGTCTCGCG
GTATCATTGCAGCACTGGGGCCAGATGGTAAGCCCTCCCGTATCGTAGTTATCTACACGACGGGGAGTCA
GGCAACTATGGATGAACGAAATAGACAGATCGCTGAGATAGGTGCCTCACTGATTAAGCATTGGTAACTG
TCAGACCAAGTTTACTCATATATACTTTAGATTGATTTAAAACTTCATTTTTAATTTAAAAGGATCTAGG
TGAAGATCCTTTTTGATAATCTCATGACCAAAATCCCTTAACGTGAGTTTTCGTTCCACTGAGCGTCAGA
CCCCGTAGAAAAGATCAAAGGATCTTCTTGAGATCCTTTTTTTCTGCGCGTAATCTGCTGCTTGCAAACA
AAAAAACCACCGCTACCAGCGGTGGTTTGTTTGCCGGATCAAGAGCTACCAACTCTTTTTCCGAAGGTAA
CTGGCTTCAGCAGAGCGCAGATACCAAATACTGTTCTTCTAGTGTAGCCGTAGTTAGGCCACCACTTCAA
GAACTCTGTAGCACCGCCTACATACCTCGCTCTGCTAATCCTGTTACCAGTGGCTGCTGCCAGTGGCGAT
AAGTCGTGTCTTACCGGGTTGGACTCAAGACGATAGTTACCGGATAAGGCGCAGCGGTCGGGCTGAACGG
GGGGTTCGTGCACACAGCCCAGCTTGGAGCGAACGACCTACACCGAACTGAGATACCTACAGCGTGAGCT
ATGAGAAAGCGCCACGCTTCCCGAAGGGAGAAAGGCGGACAGGTATCCGGTAAGCGGCAGGGTCGGAACA
GGAGAGCGCACGAGGGAGCTTCCAGGGGGAAACGCCTGGTATCTTTATAGTCCTGTCGGGTTTCGCCACC
TCTGACTTGAGCGTCGATTTTTGTGATGCTCGTCAGGGGGGCGGAGCCTATGGAAAAACGCCAGCAACGC
GGCCTTTTTACGGTTCCTGGCCTTTTGCTGGCCTTTTGCTCACATGTTCTTTCCTGCGTTATCCCCTGAT
TCTGTGGATAACCGTATTACCGCCTTTGAGTGAGCTGATACCGCTCGCCGCAGCCGAACGACCGAGCGCA
GCGAGTCAGTGAGCGAGGAAGCGGAAGAGCGCCCAATACGCAAACCGCCTCTCCCCGCGCGTTGGCCGAT
TCATTAATGCAGCTGGCACGACAGGTTTCCCGACTGGAAAGCGGGCAGTGAGCGCAACGCAATTAATGTG
AGTTAGCTCACTCATTAGGCACCCCAGGCTTTACACTTTATGCTTCCGGCTCGTATGTTGTGTGGAATTG
TGAGCGGATAACAATTTCACACAGGAAACAGCTATGACCATGATTACGCCAAGCGCGCAATTAACCCTCA
CTAAAGGGAACAAAAGCTGGAGCTGCAAGCTTAATGTAGTCTTATGCAATACTCTTGTAGTCTTGCAACA
TGGTAACGATGAGTTAGCAACATGCCTTACAAGGAGAGAAAAAGCACCGTGCATGCCGATTGGTGGAAGT
AAGGTGGTACGATCGTGCCTTATTAGGAAGGCAACAGACGGGTCTGACATGGATTGGACGAACCACTGAA
TTGCCGCATTGCAGAGATATTGTATTTAAGTGCCTAGCTCGATACATAAACGGGTCTCTCTGGTTAGACC
AGATCTGAGCCTGGGAGCTCTCTGGCTAACTAGGGAACCCACTGCTTAAGCCTCAATAAAGCTTGCCTTG
AGTGCTTCAAGTAGTGTGTGCCCGTCTGTTGTGTGACTCTGGTAACTAGAGATCCCTCAGACCCTTTTAG
TCAGTGTGGAAAATCTCTAGCAGTGGCGCCCGAACAGGGACTTGAAAGCGAAAGGGAAACCAGAGGAGCT
CTCTCGACGCAGGACTCGGCTTGCTGAAGCGCGCACGGCAAGAGGCGAGGGGCGGCGACTGGTGAGTACG
CCAAAAATTTTGACTAGCGGAGGCTAGAAGGAGAGAGATGGGTGCGAGAGCGTCAGTATTAAGCGGGGGA
GAATTAGATCGCGATGGGAAAAAATTCGGTTAAGGCCAGGGGGAAAGAAAAAATATAAATTAAAACATAT
AGTATGGGCAAGCAGGGAGCTAGAACGATTCGCAGTTAATCCTGGCCTGTTAGAAACATCAGAAGGCTGT
AGACAAATACTGGGACAGCTACAACCATCCCTTCAGACAGGATCAGAAGAACTTAGATCATTATATAATA
CAGTAGCAACCCTCTATTGTGTGCATCAAAGGATAGAGATAAAAGACACCAAGGAAGCTTTAGACAAGAT
AGAGGAAGAGCAAAACAAAAGTAAGACCACCGCACAGCAAGCGGCCGCTGATCTTCAGACCTGGAGGAGG
AGATATGAGGGACAATTGGAGAAGTGAATTATATAAATATAAAGTAGTAAAAATTGAACCATTAGGAGTA
GCACCCACCAAGGCAAAGAGAAGAGTGGTGCAGAGAGAAAAAAGAGCAGTGGGAATAGGAGCTTTGTTCC
TTGGGTTCTTGGGAGCAGCAGGAAGCACTATGGGCGCAGCGTCAATGACGCTGACGGTACAGGCCAGACA
ATTATTGTCTGGTATAGTGCAGCAGCAGAACAATTTGCTGAGGGCTATTGAGGCGCAACAGCATCTGTTG
CAACTCACAGTCTGGGGCATCAAGCAGCTCCAGGCAAGAATCCTGGCTGTGGAAAGATACCTAAAGGATC
AACAGCTCCTGGGGATTTGGGGTTGCTCTGGAAAACTCATTTGCACCACTGCTGTGCCTTGGAATGCTAG
TTGGAGTAATAAATCTCTGGAACAGATTTGGAATCACACGACCTGGATGGAGTGGGACAGAGAAATTAAC
AATTACACAAGCTTAATACACTCCTTAATTGAAGAATCGCAAAACCAGCAAGAAAAGAATGAACAAGAAT
TATTGGAATTAGATAAATGGGCAAGTTTGTGGAATTGGTTTAACATAACAAATTGGCTGTGGTATATAAA
ATTATTCATAATGATAGTAGGAGGCTTGGTAGGTTTAAGAATAGTTTTTGCTGTACTTTCTATAGTGAAT
AGAGTTAGGCAGGGATATTCACCATTATCGTTTCAGACCCACCTCCCAACCCCGAGGGGACCCATGCATT
GCATCTCAATTAGTCAGCAACCAGGTGTGGAAAGTCCCCAGGCTCCCCAGCAGGCAGAAGTATGCAAAGC
ATGCGTCTCAATTAGTCAGCAACCATAGTCCCGCCCCTAACTCCGCCCATCCCGCCCCTAACTCCGCCCA
GTTCCGCCCATTCTCCGCCCCATGGCTGACTAATTTTTTTTATTTATGCAGAGGCCGAGGCCGCCTCGGC
CTCTGAGCTATTCCAGAAGTAGTGAGGAGGCTTTTTTGGAGGCCTAGGCTTTTGCAAAAAGCTTTCTAGA
GGTACCACCGGAGCTTACCATGACCGAGTACAAGCCCACGGTGCGCCTCGCCACCCGCGACGACGTCCCC
AGGGCCGTACGCACCCTCGCCGCCGCGTTCGCCGACTACCCCGCCACGCGCCACACCGTCGATCCGGACC
GCCACATCGAGCGGGTCACCGAGCTGCAAGAACTCTTCCTCACGCGCGTCGGGCTCGACATCGGCAAGGT
GTGGGTCGCGGACGACGGCGCCGCCGTGGCGGTCTGGACCACGCCGGAGAGCGTCGAAGCGGGGGCGGTG
TTCGCCGAGATCGGCCCGCGCATGGCCGAGTTGAGCGGTTCCCGGCTGGCCGCGCAGCAACAGATGGAAG
GCCTCCTGGCGCCGCACCGGCCCAAGGAGCCCGCGTGGTTCCTGGCCACCGTCGGCGTCTCGCCCGACCA
CCAGGGCAAGGGTCTGGGCAGCGCCGTCGTGCTCCCCGGAGTGGAGGCGGCCGAGCGCGCCGGGGTGCCC
GCCTTCCTGGAGACCTCCGCGCCCCGCAACCTCCCCTTCTACGAGCGGCTCGGCTTCACCGTCACCGCCG
ACGTCGAGGTGCCCGAAGGACCGCGCACCTGGTGCATGACCCGCAAGCCCGGTGCCAGTTAACGAATTCT
AGATCTTGAGACAAATGGCAGTATTCATCCACAATTTTAAAAGAAAAGGGGGGATTGGGGGGTACAGTGC
AGGGGAAAGAATAGTAGACATAATAGCAACAGACATACAAACTAAAGAATTACAAAAACAAATTACAAAA
ATTCAAAATTTTCGGGTTTATTACAGGGACAGCAGAGATCCACTTTGGCGCCGGCTCGAGGCCTGCAGGT
GCAAAGATGGATAAAGTTTTAAACAGAGAGGAATCTTTGCAGCTAATGGACCTTCTAGGTCTTGAAAGGA
GTGGGAATT
Features (pLannotate 1.2.2; 34 found; start..end, strand, type, name):
      1..1179    +  promoter       EF-1α promoter: strong constitutive promoter for human elongation factor EF-1α
   1200..1217    +  protein_bind   attB1 (fragment): mutant version of attB; core recombination site for the Gateway® BP reaction BP Clonase™
   1223..2146    +  CDS            GTF2H3 (sequence withheld): TF2H3_HUMAN - Experimental evidence at protein level: Swiss-Prot protein existence level 1. Component of the general transcription and DNA repair factor IIH (TFIIH) core complex, which is involved in general and transcription-coupled nucleotide excision repair (NER) of damaged DNA and, when complexed to CAK, in RNA transcription by RNA polymerase II. In NER, TFIIH acts by opening DNA around the lesion to allow the excision of the damaged oligonucleotide and its replacement by a new DNA fragment. In transcription, TFIIH has an essential role in transcription initiation. When the pre-initiation
   2149..2172    -  protein_bind   attB2: mutant version of attB; recombination site for the Gateway® BP reaction BP Clonase™
   2180..2221    +  CDS            V5 tag: epitope tag from simian virus 5
   2237..2290    +  promoter       U6 promoter (fragment): RNA polymerase III promoter for human U6 snRNA
   2332..2920    +  misc_feature   WPRE: woodchuck hepatitis virus posttranscriptional regulatory element
   2971..2990    +  misc_feature   cPPT/CTS (fragment): central polypurine tract and central termination sequence of HIV-1
   2992..3225    +  LTR            3' LTR (ΔU3): self-inactivating 3' long terminal repeat (LTR) from HIV-1
   3303..3424    +  polyA_signal   SV40 poly(A) signal: SV40 polyadenylation signal
   3464..3599    +  rep_origin     SV40 ori: SV40 origin of replication
   3620..3638    -  promoter       T7 promoter: promoter for bacteriophage T7 RNA polymerase
   3646..3801    +  CDS            lacZα (fragment): LacZα fragment of β-galactosidase; lacZ fragment
   3806..4234    +  rep_origin     f1 ori (sequence partly withheld): f1 bacteriophage origin of replication; arrow indicates direction of (+) strand synthesis
   4287..4391    +  promoter       AmpR promoter: bla
   4392..5252    +  CDS            AmpR: β-lactamase; bla; confers resistance to ampicillin, carbenicillin, and related antibiotics
   5423..6011    +  rep_origin     ori: high-copy-number ColE1/pMB1/pBR322/pUC origin of replication
   6194..6286    +  CDS            lacI (fragment): lac repressor; lacI; The lac repressor binds to the lac operator to inhibit transcription in E. coli. This inhibition can be relieved by adding lactose or isopropyl-β-D-thiogalactopyranoside (IPTG).
   6299..6320    +  protein_bind   CAP binding site: CAP binding activates transcription in the presence of cAMP. E. coli catabolite activator protein
   6335..6365    +  promoter       lac promoter: promoter for the E. coli lac operon
   6373..6389    +  protein_bind   lac operator: The lac repressor binds to the lac operator to inhibit transcription in E. coli. This inhibition can be relieved by adding lactose or isopropyl-β-D-thiogalactopyranoside (IPTG). lac repressor encoded by lacI
   6434..6452    +  promoter       T3 promoter: promoter for bacteriophage T3 RNA polymerase
   6480..6706    +  promoter       RSV promoter: Rous sarcoma virus enhancer/promoter
   6707..6887    +  LTR            5' LTR (truncated): truncated 5' long terminal repeat (LTR) from HIV-1
   6934..7059    +  misc_feature   HIV-1 Ψ: packaging signal of human immunodeficiency virus type 1
   7043..7406    +  CDS            HIV-1 gag (fragment): gag protein from human immunodeficiency virus 1; gag
   7552..7785    +  misc_feature   RRE: The Rev response element (RRE) of HIV-1 allows for Rev-dependent mRNA export from the nucleus to the cytoplasm.
   8162..8188    +  CDS            Rev (fragment): human immunodeficiency virus 1 (HIV-1) Rev protein; rev; enhances nuclear export of unspliced and incompletely spliced viral mRNAs
   8195..8218    +  promoter       SV40 promoter (fragment): SV40 early promoter
   8219..8290    +  promoter       SV40 promoter (fragment): SV40 enhancer and early promoter
   8314..8449    +  rep_origin     SV40 ori: SV40 origin of replication
   8495..9091    +  CDS            PuroR (fragment): puromycin N-acetyltransferase; pac from Streptomyces; confers resistance to puromycin
   9140..9257    +  misc_feature   cPPT/CTS: central polypurine tract and central termination sequence of HIV-1
   9322..9388    +  CDS            small t antigen (fragment): SV40 (simian virus 40) small t antigen
