[The description below was written by a language model from this plasmid's Addgene catalogue record and pLannotate feature annotations shown in this document.]
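Description:
TFORF3186 is a third-generation-style, self-inactivating lentiviral expression plasmid built on the pLX_TRC317 backbone, carrying the human GTF2H3 open reading frame as one member of a barcoded transcription factor ORF collection. It is maintained in E. coli through a high-copy ColE1/pUC-type origin with ampicillin selection (AmpR), and also carries an f1 origin. The depositor notes that the plasmid can recombine, as is common for LTR-containing vectors. The sequenced record is 9,394 nt, consistent with the stated backbone plus insert.

The viral genome is transcribed from an RSV promoter fused to a truncated HIV-1 5' LTR, followed by the Ψ packaging signal, a partial gag region, the RRE for Rev-dependent nuclear export, and ends in a ΔU3 3' LTR that inactivates LTR promoter activity after integration. Within this unit, an SV40 early promoter drives a puromycin N-acetyltransferase gene for selection of transduced mammalian cells, followed by a cPPT/CTS. Downstream, the EF-1α promoter drives constitutive expression of GTF2H3, a core subunit of the TFIIH complex involved in RNA polymerase II transcription initiation and nucleotide excision repair. The ORF was inserted by Gateway cloning and is flanked by attB1 and attB2 sites, with a V5 epitope tag at its C terminus for detection. A WPRE after the cassette enhances transcript expression.

According to the record, each construct in the collection carries a unique 24-bp barcode, which is not annotated in the feature table. The barcode lets the overexpressed factor be identified in pooled overexpression screens, such as those probing directed differentiation.
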