Addgene plasmid #144662: TFORF3186
Purpose: Lentiviral vector for overexpressing transcription factor ORFs with unique 24-bp barcodes. Barcodes facilitate identification of transcription factors in pooled screens.
Depositing lab: Feng Zhang. Depositing organization: Broad Institute. Publication: A transcription factor atlas of directed differentiation. Joung J, Ma S, Tay T, Geiger-Schuller KR, Kirchgatterer PC, Verdine VK, Guo B, Arias-Garcia MA, Allen WE, Singh A, Kuksenko O, Abudayyeh OO, Gootenberg JS, Fu Z, Macrae RK, Buenrostro JD, Regev A, Zhang F. Cell. 2023 Jan 5;186(1):209-229.e26. doi: 10.1016/j.cell.2022.11.026. PubMed 36608654.
Backbone
  Vector backbone: pLX_TRC317
  Backbone manufacturer: Broad Institute Genetic Perturbation Platform
  Backbone size w/o insert (bp): 8264
  Vector type: Mammalian Expression, Lentiviral
  Selectable markers: Puromycin
Growth in bacteria
  Bacterial resistance: Ampicillin, 100 μg/mL
  Growth temperature: 37°C
  Growth strain: NEB Stable
  Copy number: High Copy
Gene/Insert
  Gene/Insert name: GTF2H3
  Species: H. sapiens (human)
  Insert size (bp): 1130
  Entrez Gene: GTF2H3 (a.k.a. BTF2, P34, TFB4, TFIIH)
  Promoter: EF1a
  Tag / fusion protein: V5 (C terminal on insert)
  Cloning method: Gateway Cloning
  Sequencing primers: 5′ GGGTGGAGACTGAAGTTAGGCCAG; 3′ CACATAGCGTAAAAGGAGCAACATAG
Resource information
  A portion of this plasmid was derived from a plasmid made by: Broad Institute Genetic Perturbation Platform
Terms and licenses: Academic/Nonprofit Terms; Industry Terms: Not Available to Industry
Depositor comments: NM_001516.4 Please test multiple small colonies in case of plasmid recombination. To make this collection available in a timely manner, a portion of this collection was not fully sequenced by Addgene. If an Addgene verified full plasmid sequence is not available, please contact us prior to placing an order to request the full sequence.
How to cite: TFORF3186 was a gift from Feng Zhang (Addgene plasmid # 144662 ; http://n2t.net/addgene:144662 ; RRID:Addgene_144662)
