>Addgene plasmid #144662 | TFORF3186 | depositor partial sequence | sequence record 286101 | Insert
ATCGATTGATCAACAAGTTTGTACAAAAAAGTTGGC
[924 nt withheld, positions 37-960]
TGCCCAACTTTCTTGTACAAAGTGGTTGATATCGGTAAGCCTATCCCTAACCCTCTCCTCGGTCTCGATT
CTACGTAGTAATGAACTAGTCCGTAACTTGAAAGTATTTCGATTTCTTGGCTTTATATATCTTGTGGAAA
GGACGATAGCCACTGAGATGGGGTCGACAC
