>Addgene plasmid #144662 | TFORF3186 | depositor partial sequence | sequence record 286102 | Barcode
TAGCCACTGAGATGGGGTCGACAC
